Addgene plasmid #177928: p2B-58
Purpose: Expresses yeGFP under control of doxycycline-responsive TET4 promoter (contains four rtTA binding sites)
Depositing lab: Vadim Gladyshev. Depositing organization: Brigham and Women's Hospital. Publication: Improved reverse tetracycline transactivator plasmids. Barre B, Gladyshev V. (unpublished) PubMed 27323850.
Backbone
  Vector backbone: pRS426
  Backbone size w/o insert (bp): 5726
  Total vector size (bp): 7098
  Vector type: Bacterial Expression, Yeast Expression
  Selectable markers: URA3
Growth in bacteria
  Bacterial resistance: Ampicillin, 100 μg/mL
  Growth temperature: 37°C
  Growth strain: DH5alpha
  Copy number: Unknown
Gene/Insert
  Gene/Insert name: EGFP (alt name: pTET4_yeGFP)
  Species: Synthetic
  Insert size (bp): 1378
  Promoter: TET4 (contains four rtTA binding sites)
  Cloning method: Gibson Cloning
  Sequencing primers: 5′ CGTAATACGACTCACTATAG; 3′ CAATTAACCCTCACTAAAGG
Resource information
  A portion of this plasmid was derived from a plasmid made by: Mads Kaern (University of Ottawa) kindly provided DNA sequences to design the inserts, as described in Roney et al. 2016 Sci Rep.
Terms and licenses: Academic/Nonprofit Terms; Industry Terms: Not Available to Industry
Depositor comments: Please refer to Roney et al. 2016 Sci Rep. "Improvement of the reverse tetracycline transactivator by single amino acid substitutions that reduce leaky target gene expression to undetectable levels" (doi: 10.1038/srep27697) for more information.
How to cite: p2B-58 was a gift from Vadim Gladyshev (Addgene plasmid # 177928 ; http://n2t.net/addgene:177928 ; RRID:Addgene_177928)
