[The description below was written by a language model from this plasmid's Addgene catalogue record and pLannotate feature annotations shown in this document.]
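Description:
p2B-58 is an E. coli/Saccharomyces cerevisiae shuttle plasmid built on the pRS426 backbone, a high-copy episomal yeast vector. In bacteria it replicates from a ColE1/pUC-type origin and is selected with ampicillin through the β-lactamase gene. In yeast it is maintained by the 2μ origin and selected by uracil prototrophy via the URA3 marker with its native promoter, which can also be counterselected with 5-FOA. The backbone retains the usual pBluescript-derived elements: an f1 origin, flanking T7 and T3 promoters, remnants of the multiple cloning site, and the interrupted lacZα/lac promoter region. The catalogue lists a total size of 7,098 bp, while the sequenced record is 7,087 nt.

The payload, inserted by Gibson assembly into the polylinker, is a doxycycline-responsive reporter cassette of about 1.4 kb. The promoter, named TET4, is described as carrying four binding sites for the reverse tetracycline transactivator (rtTA). The annotation is consistent with this, showing short tet operator matches interspersed with fragments of the yeast GAL1/GAL10 promoter region, which suggests a GAL1-derived promoter framework carrying tetO sites. It drives yeast-enhanced GFP (annotated as an S65T-type GFP), followed by the ADH1 terminator. No transactivator gene is annotated on this plasmid, so rtTA must be supplied from another construct or the host strain; rtTA then binds the operators in the presence of doxycycline and switches on fluorescence. The construct serves as a reporter for measuring induced and leaky expression in yeast Tet-On systems, in connection with work on improved rtTA variants with reduced background activity.
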