Features (pLannotate 1.2.2; 28 found; start..end, strand, type, name):
    137..186     +  misc_feature   bom (fragment): basis of mobility region from pBR322
    194..409     +  promoter       URA3 promoter: S. cerevisiae URA3
    410..1213    +  CDS            URA3: orotidine-5'-phosphate decarboxylase, required for uracil biosynthesis; S. cerevisiae URA3; yeast auxotrophic marker, counterselectable with 5-fluoroorotic acid (5-FOA)
   1292..1343    +  misc_feature   bom (fragment): basis of mobility region from pBR322
   1371..1799    -  rep_origin     f1 ori (sequence partly withheld): f1 bacteriophage origin of replication; arrow indicates direction of (+) strand synthesis
   1803..1958    -  CDS            lacZα (fragment): LacZα fragment of β-galactosidase; lacZ fragment
   1966..1984    +  promoter       T7 promoter: promoter for bacteriophage T7 RNA polymerase
   1993..2034    -  misc_feature   MCS (fragment): pBluescript multiple cloning site
   2035..2053    +  promoter       PLtetO-1 promoter (fragment): modified phage lambda PL promoter with tet operator sites (Lutz and Bujard, 1997)
   2053..2108    +  promoter       GAL10 promoter (fragment): S. cerevisiae GAL10; inducible promoter, regulated by Gal4
   2108..2127    +  promoter       PLtetO-1 promoter (fragment): modified phage lambda PL promoter with tet operator sites (Lutz and Bujard, 1997)
   2127..2173    +  protein_bind   UAS (fragment): upstream activating sequence mediating Gal4-dependent induction Gal4
   2174..2194    +  protein_bind   tetracycline response element (fragment): contains seven copies of the tetracycline operator tetO tetracycline repressor TetR
   2258..2278    +  promoter       PLtetO-1 promoter (fragment): modified phage lambda PL promoter with tet operator sites (Lutz and Bujard, 1997)
   2277..2453    +  promoter       GAL1 promoter (fragment): S. cerevisiae GAL1; inducible promoter, regulated by Gal4
   2488..3201    +  CDS            GFP (S65T): GFP (S65T) is a basic (constitutively fluorescent) green fluorescent protein published in 1995, derived from Aequorea victoria.
   3225..3412    +  terminator     ADH1 terminator: S. cerevisiae ADH1; transcription terminator for the S. cerevisiae alcohol dehydrogenase 1 (ADH1) gene
   3413..3472    -  misc_feature   MCS (fragment): pBluescript multiple cloning site
   3485..3503    -  promoter       T3 promoter: promoter for bacteriophage T3 RNA polymerase
   3548..3564    -  protein_bind   lac operator: The lac repressor binds to the lac operator to inhibit transcription in E. coli. This inhibition can be relieved by adding lactose or isopropyl-β-D-thiogalactopyranoside (IPTG). lac repressor encoded by lacI
   3572..3602    -  promoter       lac promoter: promoter for the E. coli lac operon
   3617..3638    -  protein_bind   CAP binding site: CAP binding activates transcription in the presence of cAMP. E. coli catabolite activator protein
   3651..3743    -  CDS            lacI (fragment): lac repressor; lacI; The lac repressor binds to the lac operator to inhibit transcription in E. coli. This inhibition can be relieved by adding lactose or isopropyl-β-D-thiogalactopyranoside (IPTG).
   3926..4514    -  rep_origin     ori: high-copy-number ColE1/pMB1/pBR322/pUC origin of replication
   4685..5545    -  CDS            AmpR: β-lactamase; bla; confers resistance to ampicillin, carbenicillin, and related antibiotics
   5546..5650    -  promoter       AmpR promoter: bla
   5677..7019    -  rep_origin     2μ ori: yeast 2μ plasmid origin of replication
   7087..35      +  CDS            rop (fragment) (across the origin): Rop protein, which maintains plasmids at low copy number; rop
>Addgene plasmid #177928 | p2B-58 | addgene full sequence | sequence record 349996 | Addgene NGS Result
TCGCGCGTTTCGGTGATGACGGTGAAAACCTCTGACACATGCAGCTCCCGGAGACGGTCACAGCTTGTCT
GTAAGCGGATGCCGGGAGCAGACAAGCCCGTCAGGGCGCGTCAGCGGGTGTTGGCGGGTGTCGGGGCTGG
CTTAACTATGCGGCATCAGAGCAGATTGTACTGAGAGTGCACCATACCACCTTTTCAATTCATCATTTTT
TTTTTATTCTTTTTTTTGATTTCGGTTTCCTTGAAATTTTTTTGATTCGGTAATCTCCGAACAGAAGGAA
GAACGAAGGAAGGAGCACAGACTTAGATTGGTATATATACGCATATGTAGTGTTGAAGAAACATGAAATT
GCCCAGTATTCTTAACCCAACTGCACAGAACAAAAACCTGCAGGAAACGAAGATAAATCATGTCGAAAGC
TACATATAAGGAACGTGCTGCTACTCATCCTAGTCCTGTTGCTGCCAAGCTATTTAATATCATGCACGAA
AAGCAAACAAACTTGTGTGCTTCATTGGATGTTCGTACCACCAAGGAATTACTGGAGTTAGTTGAAGCAT
TAGGTCCCAAAATTTGTTTACTAAAAACACATGTGGATATCTTGACTGATTTTTCCATGGAGGGCACAGT
TAAGCCGCTAAAGGCATTATCCGCCAAGTACAATTTTTTACTCTTCGAAGACAGAAAATTTGCTGACATT
GGTAATACAGTCAAATTGCAGTACTCTGCGGGTGTATACAGAATAGCAGAATGGGCAGACATTACGAATG
CACACGGTGTGGTGGGCCCAGGTATTGTTAGCGGTTTGAAGCAGGCGGCAGAAGAAGTAACAAAGGAACC
TAGAGGCCTTTTGATGTTAGCAGAATTGTCATGCAAGGGCTCCCTATCTACTGGAGAATATACTAAGGGT
ACTGTTGACATTGCGAAGAGCGACAAAGATTTTGTTATCGGCTTTATTGCTCAAAGAGACATGGGTGGAA
GAGATGAAGGTTACGATTGGTTGATTATGACACCCGGTGTGGGTTTAGATGACAAGGGAGACGCATTGGG
TCAACAGTATAGAACCGTGGATGATGTGGTCTCTACAGGATCTGACATTATTATTGTTGGAAGAGGACTA
TTTGCAAAGGGAAGGGATGCTAAGGTAGAGGGTGAACGTTACAGAAAAGCAGGCTGGGAAGCATATTTGA
GAAGATGCGGCCAGCAAAACTAAAAAACTGTATTATAAGTAAATGCATGTATACTAAACTCACAAATTAG
AGCTTCAATTTAATTATATCAGTTATTACCCTATGCGGTGTGAAATACCGCACAGATGCGTAAGGAGAAA
ATACCGCATCAGGAAATTGTAAGCGTTAATATTTTGTTAAAATTCGCGTTAAATTTTTGTTAAATCAGCT
CATTTTTTAACCAATAGGCCGAAATCGGCAAAATCCCTTATAAATCAAAAGAATAGACCGAGATAGGGT
[37 nt withheld, positions 1470-1506]
AAAGAACGTGGACTCCAACGTCAAAGG
[49 nt withheld, positions 1534-1582]
T
[91 nt withheld, positions 1584-1674]
G
[124 nt withheld, positions 1676-1799]
CCATTCGCCATTCAGGCTGCGCAACTGTTGGGAAGGGCGATCGGTGCGGGCCTCTTCGCTATTACGCCAG
CTGGCGAAAGGGGGATGTGCTGCAAGGCGATTAAGTTGGGTAACGCCAGGGTTTTCCCAGTCACGACGTT
GTAAAACGACGGCCAGTGAGCGCGCGTAATACGACTCACTATAGGGCGAATTGGGTACCGGGCCCCCCCT
CGAGGTCGACGGTATCGATAAGCTTTCCCTATCAGTGATAGAGACCTTCTCTTTGGAACTTTCAGTAATA
CGCTTAACTGCTCATTGCTATATTGAAGTCCCTATCAGTGATAGAGATGCGTCCTCGTCTTCACCGGTCG
CGTTCCTGAAACGCAGATGTGCCTTCCCTATCAGTGATAGAGAAACAATAAAGATTCTACAATACTAGCT
TTTATGGTTATGAAGAGGAAAAATTGGCAGTAACCTGGTCCCTATCAGTGATAGAGATAATTAATCAGCG
AAGCGATGATTTTTGATCTATTAACAGATATATAAATGGAAAAGCTGCATAACCACTTTAACTAATACTT
TCAACATTTTCAGTTTGTATTACTTCTTATTCAAATGTCATAAAAGTATCAACAAAAAATTGTTAATATA
CCTCTATACTTTAACGTCAAGGAGAAAAAACTATAACTAGAGTGCTGGTTTAATTAACATGTCAAAAGGC
GAGGAACTATTCACAGGTGTCGTACCAATACTGGTAGAATTGGATGGCGACGTAAACGGGCATAAGTTTT
CTGTGAGTGGTGAGGGTGAAGGGGACGCAACTTATGGCAAACTTACACTTAAGTTCATCTGCACCACAGG
GAAGCTGCCTGTCCCATGGCCAACTCTAGTTACAACTCTCACTTACGGAGTACAATGTTTTTCTCGATAC
CCAGACCACATGAAACAACATGACTTTTTCAAATCTGCCATGCCTGAGGGATATGTGCAAGAGAGAACTA
TTTTCTTTAAAGATGATGGTAATTACAAAACTCGTGCTGAAGTGAAGTTTGAAGGAGATACACTTGTTAA
TAGAATTGAGTTAAAGGGTATTGACTTTAAGGAAGATGGTAATATCTTAGGTCACAAATTGGAATACAAC
TACAATTCACATAACGTTTACATCATGGCAGATAAACAGAAAAACGGCATAAAAGTTAATTTCAAAATTA
GACATAATATCGAAGATGGTTCCGTTCAACTCGCTGATCATTATCAACAAAATACACCAATCGGAGATGG
ACCTGTTCTATTGCCAGACAACCATTACTTATCTACACAGAGCGCCTTGTCAAAAGATCCTAATGAAAAG
AGAGATCACATGGTTTTGTTAGAATTTGTCACCGCTGCGGGTATAACGTTGGGCATGGATGAATTATACA
AGTAAGGCGCGCCACTTCTAAATAAGCGAATTTCTTATGATTTATGATTTTTATTATTAAATAAGTTATA
AAAAAAATAAGTGTATACAAATTTTAAAGTGACTCTTAGGTTTTAAAACGAAAATTCTTATTCTTGAGTA
ACTCTTTCCTGTAGGTCAGGTTGCTTTCTCAGGTATAGTATGAGGTCGCTCTTATTGACCACACCTCTAC
CGGGAATTCCTGCAGCCCGGGGGATCCACTAGTTCTAGAGCGGCCGCCACCGCGGTGGAGCTCCAGCTTT
TGTTCCCTTTAGTGAGGGTTAATTGCGCGCTTGGCGTAATCATGGTCATAGCTGTTTCCTGTGTGAAATT
GTTATCCGCTCACAATTCCACACAACATACGAGCCGGAAGCATAAAGTGTAAAGCCTGGGGTGCCTAATG
AGTGAGCTAACTCACATTAATTGCGTTGCGCTCACTGCCCGCTTTCCAGTCGGGAAACCTGTCGTGCCAG
CTGCATTAATGAATCGGCCAACGCGCGGGGAGAGGCGGTTTGCGTATTGGGCGCTCTTCCGCTTCCTCGC
TCACTGACTCGCTGCGCTCGGTCGTTCGGCTGCGGCGAGCGGTATCAGCTCACTCAAAGGCGGTAATACG
GTTATCCACAGAATCAGGGGATAACGCAGGAAAGAACATGTGAGCAAAAGGCCAGCAAAAGGCCAGGAAC
CGTAAAAAGGCCGCGTTGCTGGCGTTTTTCCATAGGCTCCGCCCCCCTGACGAGCATCACAAAAATCGAC
GCTCAAGTCAGAGGTGGCGAAACCCGACAGGACTATAAAGATACCAGGCGTTTCCCCCTGGAAGCTCCCT
CGTGCGCTCTCCTGTTCCGACCCTGCCGCTTACCGGATACCTGTCCGCCTTTCTCCCTTCGGGAAGCGTG
GCGCTTTCTCATAGCTCACGCTGTAGGTATCTCAGTTCGGTGTAGGTCGTTCGCTCCAAGCTGGGCTGTG
TGCACGAACCCCCCGTTCAGCCCGACCGCTGCGCCTTATCCGGTAACTATCGTCTTGAGTCCAACCCGGT
AAGACACGACTTATCGCCACTGGCAGCAGCCACTGGTAACAGGATTAGCAGAGCGAGGTATGTAGGCGGT
GCTACAGAGTTCTTGAAGTGGTGGCCTAACTACGGCTACACTAGAAGAACAGTATTTGGTATCTGCGCTC
TGCTGAAGCCAGTTACCTTCGGAAAAAGAGTTGGTAGCTCTTGATCCGGCAAACAAACCACCGCTGGTAG
CGGTGGTTTTTTTGTTTGCAAGCAGCAGATTACGCGCAGAAAAAAAGGATCTCAAGAAGATCCTTTGATC
TTTTCTACGGGGTCTGACGCTCAGTGGAACGAAAACTCACGTTAAGGGATTTTGGTCATGAGATTATCAA
AAAGGATCTTCACCTAGATCCTTTTAAATTAAAAATGAAGTTTTAAATCAATCTAAAGTATATATGAGTA
AACTTGGTCTGACAGTTACCAATGCTTAATCAGTGAGGCACCTATCTCAGCGATCTGTCTATTTCGTTCA
TCCATAGTTGCCTGACTCCCCGTCGTGTAGATAACTACGATACGGGAGGGCTTACCATCTGGCCCCAGTG
CTGCAATGATACCGCGAGACCCACGCTCACCGGCTCCAGATTTATCAGCAATAAACCAGCCAGCCGGAAG
GGCCGAGCGCAGAAGTGGTCCTGCAACTTTATCCGCCTCCATCCAGTCTATTAATTGTTGCCGGGAAGCT
AGAGTAAGTAGTTCGCCAGTTAATAGTTTGCGCAACGTTGTTGCCATTGCTACAGGCATCGTGGTGTCAC
GCTCGTCGTTTGGTATGGCTTCATTCAGCTCCGGTTCCCAACGATCAAGGCGAGTTACATGATCCCCCAT
GTTGTGCAAAAAAGCGGTTAGCTCCTTCGGTCCTCCGATCGTTGTCAGAAGTAAGTTGGCCGCAGTGTTA
TCACTCATGGTTATGGCAGCACTGCATAATTCTCTTACTGTCATGCCATCCGTAAGATGCTTTTCTGTGA
CTGGTGAGTACTCAACCAAGTCATTCTGAGAATAGTGTATGCGGCGACCGAGTTGCTCTTGCCCGGCGTC
AATACGGGATAATACCGCGCCACATAGCAGAACTTTAAAAGTGCTCATCATTGGAAAACGTTCTTCGGGG
CGAAAACTCTCAAGGATCTTACCGCTGTTGAGATCCAGTTCGATGTAACCCACTCGTGCACCCAACTGAT
CTTCAGCATCTTTTACTTTCACCAGCGTTTCTGGGTGAGCAAAAACAGGAAGGCAAAATGCCGCAAAAAA
GGGAATAAGGGCGACACGGAAATGTTGAATACTCATACTCTTCCTTTTTCAATATTATTGAAGCATTTAT
CAGGGTTATTGTCTCATGAGCGGATACATATTTGAATGTATTTAGAAAAATAAACAAATAGGGGTTCCGC
GCACATTTCCCCGAAAAGTGCCACCTGAACGAAGCATCTGTGCTTCATTTTGTAGAACAAAAATGCAACG
CGAGAGCGCTAATTTTTCAAACAAAGAATCTGAGCTGCATTTTTACAGAACAGAAATGCAACGCGAAAGC
GCTATTTTACCAACGAAGAATCTGTGCTTCATTTTTGTAAAACAAAAATGCAACGCGAGAGCGCTAATTT
TTCAAACAAAGAATCTGAGCTGCATTTTTACAGAACAGAAATGCAACGCGAGAGCGCTATTTTACCAACA
AAGAATCTATACTTCTTTTTTGTTCTACAAAAATGCATCCCGAGAGCGCTATTTTTCTAACAAAGCATCT
TAGATTACTTTTTTTCTCCTTTGTGCGCTCTATAATGCAGTCTCTTGATAACTTTTTGCACTGTAGGTCC
GTTAAGGTTAGAAGAAGGCTACTTTGGTGTCTATTTTCTCTTCCATAAAAAAAGCCTGACTCCACTTCCC
GCGTTTACTGATTACTAGCGAAGCTGCGGGTGCATTTTTTCAAGATAAAGGCATCCCCGATTATATTCTA
TACCGATGTGGATTGCGCATACTTTGTGAACAGAAAGTGATAGCGTTGATGATTCTTCATTGGTCAGAAA
ATTATGAACGGTTTCTTCTATTTTGTCTCTATATACTACGTATAGGAAATGTTTACATTTTCGTATTGTT
TTCGATTCACTCTATGAATAGTTCTTACTACAATTTTTTTGTCTAAAGAGTAATACTAGAGATAAACATA
AAAAATGTAGAGGTCGAGTTTAGATGCAAGTTCAAGGAGCGAAAGGTGGATGGGTAGGTTATATAGGGAT
ATAGCACAGAGATATATAGCAAAGAGATACTTTTGAGCAATGTTTGTGGAAGCGGTATTCGCAATATTTT
AGTAGCTCGTTACAGTCCGGTGCGTTTTTGGTTTTTTGAAAGTGCGTCTTCAGAGCGCTTTTGGTTTTCA
AAAGCGCTCTGAAGTTCCTATACTTTCTAGAGAATAGGAACTTCGGAATAGGAACTTCAAAGCGTTTCCG
AAAACGAGCGCTTCCGAAAATGCAACGCGAGCTGCGCACATACAGCTCACTGTTCACGTCGCACCTATAT
CTGCGTGTTGCCTGTATATATATATACATGAGAAGAACGGCATAGTGCGTGTTTATGCTTAAATGCGTAC
TTATATGCGTCTATTTATGTAGGATGAAAGGTAGTCTAGTACCTCCTGTGATATTATCCCATTCCATGCG
GGGTATCGTATGCTTCCTTCAGCACTACCCTTTAGCTGTTCTATATGCTGCCACTCCTCAATTGGATTAG
TCTCATCCTTCAATGCTATCATTTCCTTTGATATTGGATCATACTAAGAAACCATTATTATCATGACATT
AACCTATAAAAATAGGCGTATCACGAGGCCCTTTCGTC
